>Addgene plasmid #12131 | Flag TSC2 2A(S939A + S981A) | addgene partial sequence | sequence record 18693 | CMV-F 5'-CGCAAATGGGCGGTAGGCGTG-3'
GACCGTCAGATCCGCTAGCGATTACGCCAAGCTCGAAATTAACCCTCACTAAAGGGAACAAAAGCTGGAG
CTCCACCGCGGTGGCGGCCGCCACCATGGATTACAAGGATGACGACGATAAGAAGCCCGGGCGGATCCCA
TCGAATTCCGGTGCGTCCTGGTCCACCATGGCCAAACCAACAAGCAAAGATTCAGGCTTGAAGGAGAAGT
TTAAGATTCTGTTGGGACTGGGAACACCGAGGCCAAATCCCAGGTCTGCAGAGGGTAAACAGACGGAGTT
TATCATCACCGCGGAAATACTGAGAGAACTGAGCATGGAATGTGGCCTCAACAATCGCATCCGGATGATA
GGGCAGATTTGTGAAGTCGCAAAAACCAAGAAATTTGAAGAGCACGCAGTGGAAGCACTCTGGAAGGCGG
TCGCGGATCTGTTGCAGCCGGAGCGGCCGCTGGAGGCCCGGCACGCGGTGCTGGCTCTGCTGAAGGCCAT
CGTGCAGGGGCAGGGCGAGCGTTTGGGGGTCCTCAGAGCCCTCTTCTTTAAGGTCATCAAGGATTACCCT
TCCAACGAAGACCTTCACGAAAGGCTGGAGGTTTTCAAGGCCCTCACAGACAATGGGAGACACATCACCT
ACTTGGAGGAAGAGCTGGCTGACTTTGTCCTGCAGTGGATGGATGTTGGCTTGTCCTCGGAATTCCTTCT
GGTGCTGGTGAACTTGGTCAAATTCAATAGCTGTTACCTCGACGAGTACATCGCAAGGATGGTTCAGATG
ATCTGTCTGCTGT
