[The description below was written by a language model from this plasmid's Addgene catalogue record.]
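Description:
Flag TSC2 2A(S939A + S981A) is a mammalian expression plasmid built on the Stratagene pCMV-Tag2 backbone (about 4.3 kb), carrying a roughly 5.4 kb human TSC2 (tuberin) cDNA inserted at a BamHI site that remains intact on both sides of the insert. It is maintained as a high-copy plasmid in E. coli under kanamycin selection, and the backbone's neomycin resistance marker allows G418 selection of stably transfected mammalian cells. The record does not list the promoter explicitly, but the backbone name indicates a CMV-driven expression vector. T3 and T7 primer sites flank the cloning region and are the listed sequencing primers.

The encoded protein is fused at its N terminus to a backbone-supplied Flag epitope, which allows detection and immunoprecipitation with anti-Flag antibodies and distinguishes it from endogenous TSC2. Two serines, S939 and S981, are replaced with alanine, so these residues cannot be phosphorylated. The associated publication concerns inhibition of TSC2 activity by AKT-mediated phosphorylation and membrane partitioning. The "2A" double mutant therefore appears intended as a phosphorylation-deficient variant at these sites, to be compared with wild-type TSC2 when studying how AKT signalling affects TSC2 localisation and function. Part of the plasmid was derived from an earlier construct made in another laboratory. No feature table accompanies the record, so finer details of the regulatory elements and replication origins cannot be confirmed from it.
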