Addgene plasmid #12131: Flag TSC2 2A(S939A + S981A)
Depositing lab: Cheryl Walker. Depositing organization: University of Texas MD Anderson Cancer Center. Publication: Activity of TSC2 is inhibited by AKT-mediated phosphorylation and membrane partitioning. Cai SL, Tee AR, Short JD, Bergeron JM, Kim J, Shen J, Guo R, Johnson CL, Kiguchi K, Walker CL. J Cell Biol. 2006 Apr 24. 173(2):279-89. 10.1083/jcb.200507119 PubMed 16636147.
Backbone
  Vector backbone: pCMV-Tag2
  Backbone manufacturer: Stratagene
  Backbone size w/o insert (bp): 4300
  Vector type: Mammalian Expression
  Selectable markers: Neomycin (select with G418)
Growth in bacteria
  Bacterial resistance: Kanamycin, 50 μg/mL
  Growth temperature: 37°C
  Growth strain: DH5alpha
  Copy number: High Copy
Gene/Insert
  Gene/Insert name: TSC2 S939A S981A (alt name: TSC2)
  Species: H. sapiens (human)
  Insert size (bp): 5400
  Mutation: S939A. S981A.
  GenBank ID: X75621
  Entrez Gene: TSC2 (a.k.a. LAM, PPP1R160, TSC4)
  Tag / fusion protein: Flag (N terminal on backbone)
  Cloning method: Restriction Enzyme; 5′ cloning site BamHI (not destroyed); 3′ cloning site BamHI (not destroyed)
  Sequencing primers: 5′ T3; 3′ T7
Resource information
  A portion of this plasmid was derived from a plasmid made by: ShaoWei Li (Dr. Jeff DeClue's lab)
Terms and licenses: Academic/Nonprofit Terms; Industry Terms: Not Available to Industry
How to cite: Flag TSC2 2A(S939A + S981A) was a gift from Cheryl Walker (Addgene plasmid # 12131 ; http://n2t.net/addgene:12131 ; RRID:Addgene_12131)
